Addgene plasmid #51166: pET21a-Cyp106
Depositing lab: Christopher Voigt. Depositing organization: University of California, San Francisco (UCSF). Publication: Genomic mining of prokaryotic repressors for orthogonal logic gates. Stanton BC, Nielsen AA, Tamsir A, Clancy K, Peterson T, Voigt CA. Nat Chem Biol. 2013 Dec 8. doi: 10.1038/nchembio.1411. PubMed 24316737.
Backbone
  Vector backbone: pET21a
  Vector type: Bacterial Expression, Synthetic Biology
Growth in bacteria
  Bacterial resistance: Ampicillin, 100 μg/mL
  Growth temperature: 37°C
  Growth strain: DH10B
  Copy number: High Copy
Gene/Insert
  Gene/Insert name: Cyp106
  Species: Bacillus megaterium
  Insert size (bp): 297
  Promoter: T7
  Tag / fusion protein: 6x-his (N terminal on backbone)
  Cloning method: Unknown
  Sequencing primers: 5′ T7 short
Terms and licenses: Academic/Nonprofit Terms; Industry Terms: Not Available to Industry
Depositor comments: UCSF Case No. SF11-016-2; U.S. Patent Application 13/489,205. GeneArt inserted the synthesized fragment into a pET21a vector.
How to cite: pET21a-Cyp106 was a gift from Christopher Voigt (Addgene plasmid # 51166 ; http://n2t.net/addgene:51166 ; RRID:Addgene_51166)
