[The description below was written by a language model from this plasmid's Addgene catalogue record and pLannotate feature annotations shown in this document.]
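Description:
pET21a-Cyp106 is a bacterial expression plasmid of 5,749 nt built on the pET21a backbone, carrying a synthesized 297 bp insert named Cyp106 from Bacillus megaterium. It is propagated in E. coli through a ColE1/pMB1-type origin and selected with ampicillin via the β-lactamase gene and its bla promoter. The catalogue lists it as high copy, although the annotated backbone retains the rop gene and the pBR322 bom region, which normally moderate copy number. An f1 phage origin is also present, along with remnants of the tetracycline resistance gene that are backbone leftovers and not functional markers.

Expression follows the standard pET arrangement. A T7 promoter is immediately followed by a lac operator and the strong T7 gene 10 ribosome binding site, and a T7 terminator closes the unit. A plasmid-borne lacI gene with its own promoter supplies repressor. Transcription therefore needs a host that provides T7 RNA polymerase and is relieved by IPTG or lactose. The insert itself is not annotated in the feature table, but it presumably lies in the unannotated stretch between the ribosome binding site and the downstream tag sequences. The catalogue records an N-terminal 6xHis tag, and a short tag-like fragment is detected just after the ribosome binding site. The table also shows a His-tag fragment downstream of the insert region, where pET21a normally carries its C-terminal His tag; whether that one is in frame with the insert cannot be judged from the record.

The plasmid comes from a study that mined prokaryotic repressors to build orthogonal genetic logic gates, which suggests Cyp106 is one of the candidate regulators produced for characterisation. The record does not state its specific function.
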