Features (pLannotate 1.2.2; 19 found; start..end, strand, type, name):
     12..467     +  rep_origin     f1 ori (sequence partly withheld): f1 bacteriophage origin of replication; arrow indicates direction of (+) strand synthesis
    494..598     +  promoter       AmpR promoter: bla
    599..1459    +  CDS            AmpR: β-lactamase; bla; confers resistance to ampicillin, carbenicillin, and related antibiotics
   1630..2218    +  rep_origin     ori: high-copy-number ColE1/pMB1/pBR322/pUC origin of replication
   2404..2546    -  misc_feature   bom: basis of mobility region from pBR322
   2648..2839    -  CDS            rop: Rop protein, which maintains plasmids at low copy number; rop
   2856..3236    +  CDS            YPB1_ECOLX: Protein predicted: Swiss-Prot protein existence level 4. From Escherichia coli.
   3308..3599    -  CDS            TcR (fragment): tetracycline efflux protein; tet; confers resistance to tetracycline
   3614..3635    -  protein_bind   CAP binding site: CAP binding activates transcription in the presence of cAMP. E. coli catabolite activator protein
   3648..4730    -  CDS            lacI: lac repressor; lacI; The lac repressor binds to the lac operator to inhibit transcription in E. coli. This inhibition can be relieved by adding lactose or isopropyl-β-D-thiogalactopyranoside (IPTG).
   4731..4808    -  promoter       lacI promoter: lacI
   4816..5095    -  CDS            TcR (fragment): tetracycline efflux protein; tet; confers resistance to tetracycline
   5117..5135    +  promoter       T7 promoter: promoter for bacteriophage T7 RNA polymerase
   5136..5160    +  protein_bind   lac operator: The lac repressor binds to the lac operator to inhibit transcription in E. coli. This inhibition can be relieved by adding lactose or isopropyl-β-D-thiogalactopyranoside (IPTG). lac repressor encoded by lacI
   5174..5196    +  RBS            RBS: efficient ribosome binding site from bacteriophage T7 gene 10 (Olins and Rangwala, 1989)
   5215..5231    +  CDS            capTEV™ (fragment): composite tag for in vivo biotinylation, TEV protease cleavage, and 6xHis tagging
   5593..5610    +  CDS            9xHis (fragment): 9xHis affinity tag
   5620..5669    +  CDS            SET1 (fragment): solubility-enhancement tag derived from T7 phage gene 10B
   5677..5724    +  terminator     T7 terminator: transcription terminator for bacteriophage T7 RNA polymerase
>Addgene plasmid #51166 | pET21a-Cyp106 | depositor full sequence | sequence record 77525 | Full Sequence
TGGCGAATGGG
[124 nt withheld, positions 12-135]
C
[91 nt withheld, positions 137-227]
A
[49 nt withheld, positions 229-277]
CCTTTGACGTTGGAGTCCACGTTCTTT
[37 nt withheld, positions 305-341]
ACCCTATCTCGGTCTATTCTTTTGATTTATAAGGGATTTTGCCGATTTCGGCCTATTGGTTAAAAAATGA
GCTGATTTAACAAAAATTTAACGCGAATTTTAACAAAATATTAACGTTTACAATTTCAGGTGGCACTTTT
CGGGGAAATGTGCGCGGAACCCCTATTTGTTTATTTTTCTAAATACATTCAAATATGTATCCGCTCATGA
GACAATAACCCTGATAAATGCTTCAATAATATTGAAAAAGGAAGAGTATGAGTATTCAACATTTCCGTGT
CGCCCTTATTCCCTTTTTTGCGGCATTTTGCCTTCCTGTTTTTGCTCACCCAGAAACGCTGGTGAAAGTA
AAAGATGCTGAAGATCAGTTGGGTGCACGAGTGGGTTACATCGAACTGGATCTCAACAGCGGTAAGATCC
TTGAGAGTTTTCGCCCCGAAGAACGTTTTCCAATGATGAGCACTTTTAAAGTTCTGCTATGTGGCGCGGT
ATTATCCCGTATTGACGCCGGGCAAGAGCAACTCGGTCGCCGCATACACTATTCTCAGAATGACTTGGTT
GAGTACTCACCAGTCACAGAAAAGCATCTTACGGATGGCATGACAGTAAGAGAATTATGCAGTGCTGCCA
TAACCATGAGTGATAACACTGCGGCCAACTTACTTCTGACAACGATCGGAGGACCGAAGGAGCTAACCGC
TTTTTTGCACAACATGGGGGATCATGTAACTCGCCTTGATCGTTGGGAACCGGAGCTGAATGAAGCCATA
CCAAACGACGAGCGTGACACCACGATGCCTGCAGCAATGGCAACAACGTTGCGCAAACTATTAACTGGCG
AACTACTTACTCTAGCTTCCCGGCAACAATTAATAGACTGGATGGAGGCGGATAAAGTTGCAGGACCACT
TCTGCGCTCGGCCCTTCCGGCTGGCTGGTTTATTGCTGATAAATCTGGAGCCGGTGAGCGTGGGTCTCGC
GGTATCATTGCAGCACTGGGGCCAGATGGTAAGCCCTCCCGTATCGTAGTTATCTACACGACGGGGAGTC
AGGCAACTATGGATGAACGAAATAGACAGATCGCTGAGATAGGTGCCTCACTGATTAAGCATTGGTAACT
GTCAGACCAAGTTTACTCATATATACTTTAGATTGATTTAAAACTTCATTTTTAATTTAAAAGGATCTAG
GTGAAGATCCTTTTTGATAATCTCATGACCAAAATCCCTTAACGTGAGTTTTCGTTCCACTGAGCGTCAG
ACCCCGTAGAAAAGATCAAAGGATCTTCTTGAGATCCTTTTTTTCTGCGCGTAATCTGCTGCTTGCAAAC
AAAAAAACCACCGCTACCAGCGGTGGTTTGTTTGCCGGATCAAGAGCTACCAACTCTTTTTCCGAAGGTA
ACTGGCTTCAGCAGAGCGCAGATACCAAATACTGTCCTTCTAGTGTAGCCGTAGTTAGGCCACCACTTCA
AGAACTCTGTAGCACCGCCTACATACCTCGCTCTGCTAATCCTGTTACCAGTGGCTGCTGCCAGTGGCGA
TAAGTCGTGTCTTACCGGGTTGGACTCAAGACGATAGTTACCGGATAAGGCGCAGCGGTCGGGCTGAACG
GGGGGTTCGTGCACACAGCCCAGCTTGGAGCGAACGACCTACACCGAACTGAGATACCTACAGCGTGAGC
TATGAGAAAGCGCCACGCTTCCCGAAGGGAGAAAGGCGGACAGGTATCCGGTAAGCGGCAGGGTCGGAAC
AGGAGAGCGCACGAGGGAGCTTCCAGGGGGAAACGCCTGGTATCTTTATAGTCCTGTCGGGTTTCGCCAC
CTCTGACTTGAGCGTCGATTTTTGTGATGCTCGTCAGGGGGGCGGAGCCTATGGAAAAACGCCAGCAACG
CGGCCTTTTTACGGTTCCTGGCCTTTTGCTGGCCTTTTGCTCACATGTTCTTTCCTGCGTTATCCCCTGA
TTCTGTGGATAACCGTATTACCGCCTTTGAGTGAGCTGATACCGCTCGCCGCAGCCGAACGACCGAGCGC
AGCGAGTCAGTGAGCGAGGAAGCGGAAGAGCGCCTGATGCGGTATTTTCTCCTTACGCATCTGTGCGGTA
TTTCACACCGCATATATGGTGCACTCTCAGTACAATCTGCTCTGATGCCGCATAGTTAAGCCAGTATACA
CTCCGCTATCGCTACGTGACTGGGTCATGGCTGCGCCCCGACACCCGCCAACACCCGCTGACGCGCCCTG
ACGGGCTTGTCTGCTCCCGGCATCCGCTTACAGACAAGCTGTGACCGTCTCCGGGAGCTGCATGTGTCAG
AGGTTTTCACCGTCATCACCGAAACGCGCGAGGCAGCTGCGGTAAAGCTCATCAGCGTGGTCGTGAAGCG
ATTCACAGATGTCTGCCTGTTCATCCGCGTCCAGCTCGTTGAGTTTCTCCAGAAGCGTTAATGTCTGGCT
TCTGATAAAGCGGGCCATGTTAAGGGCGGTTTTTTCCTGTTTGGTCACTGATGCCTCCGTGTAAGGGGGA
TTTCTGTTCATGGGGGTAATGATACCGATGAAACGAGAGAGGATGCTCACGATACGGGTTACTGATGATG
AACATGCCCGGTTACTGGAACGTTGTGAGGGTAAACAACTGGCGGTATGGATGCGGCGGGACCAGAGAAA
AATCACTCAGGGTCAATGCCAGCGCTTCGTTAATACAGATGTAGGTGTTCCACAGGGTAGCCAGCAGCAT
CCTGCGATGCAGATCCGGAACATAATGGTGCAGGGCGCTGACTTCCGCGTTTCCAGACTTTACGAAACAC
GGAAACCGAAGACCATTCATGTTGTTGCTCAGGTCGCAGACGTTTTGCAGCAGCAGTCGCTTCACGTTCG
CTCGCGTATCGGTGATTCATTCTGCTAACCAGTAAGGCAACCCCGCCAGCCTAGCCGGGTCCTCAACGAC
AGGAGCACGATCATGCGCACCCGTGGGGCCGCCATGCCGGCGATAATGGCCTGCTTCTCGCCGAAACGTT
TGGTGGCGGGACCAGTGACGAAGGCTTGAGCGAGGGCGTGCAAGATTCCGAATACCGCAAGCGACAGGCC
GATCATCGTCGCGCTCCAGCGAAAGCGGTCCTCGCCGAAAATGACCCAGAGCGCTGCCGGCACCTGTCCT
ACGAGTTGCATGATAAAGAAGACAGTCATAAGTGCGGCGACGATAGTCATGCCCCGCGCCCACCGGAAGG
AGCTGACTGGGTTGAAGGCTCTCAAGGGCATCGGTCGAGATCCCGGTGCCTAATGAGTGAGCTAACTTAC
ATTAATTGCGTTGCGCTCACTGCCCGCTTTCCAGTCGGGAAACCTGTCGTGCCAGCTGCATTAATGAATC
GGCCAACGCGCGGGGAGAGGCGGTTTGCGTATTGGGCGCCAGGGTGGTTTTTCTTTTCACCAGTGAGACG
GGCAACAGCTGATTGCCCTTCACCGCCTGGCCCTGAGAGAGTTGCAGCAAGCGGTCCACGCTGGTTTGCC
CCAGCAGGCGAAAATCCTGTTTGATGGTGGTTAACGGCGGGATATAACATGAGCTGTCTTCGGTATCGTC
GTATCCCACTACCGAGATATCCGCACCAACGCGCAGCCCGGACTCGGTAATGGCGCGCATTGCGCCCAGC
GCCATCTGATCGTTGGCAACCAGCATCGCAGTGGGAACGATGCCCTCATTCAGCATTTGCATGGTTTGTT
GAAAACCGGACATGGCACTCCAGTCGCCTTCCCGTTCCGCTATCGGCTGAATTTGATTGCGAGTGAGATA
TTTATGCCAGCCAGCCAGACGCAGACGCGCCGAGACAGAACTTAATGGGCCCGCTAACAGCGCGATTTGC
TGGTGACCCAATGCGACCAGATGCTCCACGCCCAGTCGCGTACCGTCTTCATGGGAGAAAATAATACTGT
TGATGGGTGTCTGGTCAGAGACATCAAGAAATAACGCCGGAACATTAGTGCAGGCAGCTTCCACAGCAAT
GGCATCCTGGTCATCCAGCGGATAGTTAATGATCAGCCCACTGACGCGTTGCGCGAGAAGATTGTGCACC
GCCGCTTTACAGGCTTCGACGCCGCTTCGTTCTACCATCGACACCACCACGCTGGCACCCAGTTGATCGG
CGCGAGATTTAATCGCCGCGACAATTTGCGACGGCGCGTGCAGGGCCAGACTGGAGGTGGCAACGCCAAT
CAGCAACGACTGTTTGCCCGCCAGTTGTTGTGCCACGCGGTTGGGAATGTAATTCAGCTCCGCCATCGCC
GCTTCCACTTTTTCCCGCGTTTTCGCAGAAACGTGGCTGGCCTGGTTCACCACGCGGGAAACGGTCTGAT
AAGAGACACCGGCATACTCTGCGACATCGTATAACGTTACTGGTTTCACATTCACCACCCTGAATTGACT
CTCTTCCGGGCGCTATCATGCCATACCGCGAAAGGTTTTGCGCCATTCGATGGTGTCCGGGATCTCGACG
CTCTCCCTTATGCGACTCCTGCATTAGGAAGCAGCCCAGTAGTAGGTTGAGGCCGTTGAGCACCGCCGCC
GCAAGGAATGGTGCATGCAAGGAGATGGCGCCCAACAGTCCCCCGGCCACGGGGCCTGCCACCATACCCA
CGCCGAAACAAGCGCTCATGAGCCCGAAGTGGCGAGCCCGATCTTCCCCATCGGTGATGTCGGCGATATA
GGCGCCAGCAACCGCACCTGTGGCGCCGGTGATGCCGGCCACGATGCGTCCGGCGTAGAGGATCGAGATC
TCGATCCCGCGAAATTAATACGACTCACTATAGGGGAATTGTGAGCGGATAACAATTCCCCTCTAGAATA
ATTTTGTTTAACTTTAAGAAGGAGATATACCATGGGCAGCAGCCATCATCATCATCATCACAGCAGCGGC
CTGGAAGTTCTGTTCCAGGGGCCCCATATGAATCAGAAACAGCTGGATATTCTGGGTCATACCCATCAGC
TGTTTATGGAAAAAGGTTATGTTGATACCAGCGTGCAGGATATTCTGGAACGTAGCGGTATTAGCAAAGG
CACCTTCTATAAATACTTTAGCAGCAAAAGCGAGCTGCTGATTAGCCTGCTGAGCAGCCTGCAAGAAAGC
CTGATTCTGCAGCGTGAAAAAGTGGTTATTGAATATCGCGGTGATAACCAGAAAGGTTTTCAAGAGCAGA
TGATCTTCATGCGTTATTTTGCCGATGAGAAACAGAACAGCTAAGGATCCAAGCTTGCGGCCGCACTCGA
GCACCACCACCACCACCACTGAGATCCGGCTGCTAACAAAGCCCGAAAGGAAGCTGAGTTGGCTGCTGCC
ACCGCTGAGCAATAACTAGCATAACCCCTTGGGGCCTCTAAACGGGTCTTGAGGGGTTTTTTGCTGAAAG
GAGGAACTATATCCGGAT
