>Addgene plasmid #51166 | pET21a-Cyp106 | depositor partial sequence | sequence record 77526 | repressor ORF
ATGAATCAGAAACAGCTGGATATTCTGGGTCATACCCATCAGCTGTTTATGGAAAAAGGTTATGTTGATA
CCAGCGTGCAGGATATTCTGGAACGTAGCGGTATTAGCAAAGGCACCTTCTATAAATACTTTAGCAGCAA
AAGCGAGCTGCTGATTAGCCTGCTGAGCAGCCTGCAAGAAAGCCTGATTCTGCAGCGTGAAAAAGTGGTT
ATTGAATATCGCGGTGATAACCAGAAAGGTTTTCAAGAGCAGATGATCTTCATGCGTTATTTTGCCGATG
AGAAACAGAACAGCTAA
