>Addgene plasmid #51166 | pET21a-Cyp106 | addgene partial sequence | sequence record 80220 | pBRrevBam 5'-GGTGATGTCGGCGATATAGG-3'
CCACGATGCGTCCGGCGTAGAGGATCGAGATCTCGATCCCGCGAAATTAATACGACTCACTATAGGGGAA
TTGTGAGCGGATAACAATTCCCCTCTAGAAATAATTTTGTTTAACTTTAAGAAGGAGATATACCATGGGC
AGCAGCCATCATCATCATCATCACAGCAGCGGCCTGGAAGTTCTGTTCCAGGGGCCCCATATGAATCAGA
AACAGCTGGATATTCTGGGTCATACCCATCAGCTGTTTATGGAAAAAGGTTATGTTGATACCAGCGTGCA
GGATATTCTGGAACGTAGCGGTATTAGCAAAGGCACCTTCTATAAATACTTTAGCAGCAAAAGCGAGCTG
CTGATTAGCCTGCTGAGCAGCCTGCAAGAAAGCCTGATTCTGCAGCGTGAAAAAGTGGTTATTGAATATC
GCGGTGATAACCAGAAAGGTTTTCAAGAGCAGATGATCTTCATGCGTTATTTTGCCGATGAGAAACAGAA
CAGCTAAGGATCCAAGCTTGCGGCCGCACTCGAGCACCACCACCACCACCACTGAGATCCGGCTGCTAA
